Addgene plasmid #100509: pRK5-FLAG-S6K1
Purpose: Expresses FLAG tagged S6K1 in mammalian cells
Depositing lab: David Sabatini. Depositing organization: Whitehead Institute for Biomedical Research. Publication: SAMTOR is an S-adenosylmethionine sensor for the mTORC1 pathway. Gu X, Orozco JM, Saxton RA, Condon KJ, Liu GY, Krawczyk PA, Scaria SM, Harper JW, Gygi SP, Sabatini DM. Science. 2017 Nov 10;358(6364):813-818. doi: 10.1126/science.aao3265. PubMed 29123071.
Backbone
  Vector backbone: pRK5
  Vector type: Mammalian Expression
Growth in bacteria
  Bacterial resistance: Ampicillin, 100 μg/mL
  Growth temperature: 37°C
  Growth strain: DH5alpha
  Copy number: Unknown
Gene/Insert
  Gene/Insert name: S6K1 (alt name: RPS6KB1)
  Species: R. norvegicus (rat)
  Entrez Gene: Rps6kb1 (a.k.a. p70 S6K-alpha)
  Tag / fusion protein: FLAG (N terminal on insert)
  Cloning method: Restriction Enzyme; 5′ cloning site SalI (not destroyed); 3′ cloning site NotI (not destroyed)
  Sequencing primers: 5′ ATT TAG GTG ACA CTA TAG; 3′ TGT AAC CAT TAT AAG CTG
Terms and licenses: Academic/Nonprofit Terms; Industry Terms: Not Available to Industry
How to cite: pRK5-FLAG-S6K1 was a gift from David Sabatini (Addgene plasmid # 100509 ; http://n2t.net/addgene:100509 ; RRID:Addgene_100509)
