[The description below was written by a language model from this plasmid's Addgene catalogue record and pLannotate feature annotations shown in this document.]
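Description:
pRK5-FLAG-S6K1 is a mammalian expression plasmid of about 6 kb built on the pRK5 backbone. It drives transient expression of rat ribosomal protein S6 kinase 1 (S6K1, gene Rps6kb1, also called p70 S6K-alpha) carrying an N-terminal FLAG epitope. In E. coli it is propagated through a high-copy ColE1/pUC-type origin and selected with ampicillin via the β-lactamase gene and its native promoter. An M13 phage origin is also present, which in principle allows single-stranded DNA production. The annotation also picks up several backbone remnants that have no designed role in the construct: fragments of lacZα, lacI, rop and bom, plus a lac promoter/operator region.

The expression cassette consists of the human cytomegalovirus immediate-early enhancer and promoter, followed by a short FLAG coding segment. A residual polylinker stretch joins this to the S6K1 open reading frame, which was cloned between SalI and NotI sites that remain intact. The cassette ends in an SV40 polyadenylation signal. A T7 promoter is annotated between the CMV promoter and the tag, and the short "HIV-1 LTR" fragment at the end of the CMV promoter is probably a similarity-based match rather than a functional viral element. An SV40 enhancer/early promoter region lies downstream of the poly(A) signal. No mammalian selection marker is annotated, consistent with use by transient transfection.

S6K1 is a serine/threonine kinase that acts downstream of mTOR. The FLAG tag allows the expressed protein to be detected or immunoprecipitated with anti-FLAG reagents. The plasmid was deposited with a study of nutrient sensing in the mTORC1 pathway, which suggests use as a tagged substrate for reading out mTORC1 activity, although the record states only that it expresses FLAG-tagged S6K1 in mammalian cells.
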