Features (pLannotate 1.2.2; 21 found; start..end, strand, type, name):
      1..22      +  protein_bind   CAP binding site: CAP binding activates transcription in the presence of cAMP. E. coli catabolite activator protein
     37..67      +  promoter       lac promoter: promoter for the E. coli lac operon
     75..91      +  protein_bind   lac operator: The lac repressor binds to the lac operator to inhibit transcription in E. coli. This inhibition can be relieved by adding lactose or isopropyl-β-D-thiogalactopyranoside (IPTG). lac repressor encoded by lacI
    144..523     +  enhancer       CMV enhancer: human cytomegalovirus immediate early enhancer
    524..727     +  promoter       CMV promoter: human cytomegalovirus (CMV) immediate early promoter
    723..756     +  LTR            5' LTR (truncated) (fragment): truncated 5' long terminal repeat (LTR) from HIV-1
    772..790     +  promoter       T7 promoter: promoter for bacteriophage T7 RNA polymerase
    815..835     +  CDS            FLAG (fragment): FLAG® epitope tag, followed by an enterokinase cleavage site
    848..871     -  misc_feature   MCS (fragment): pUC18/19 multiple cloning site
    872..2374    +  CDS            Rps6kb1: KS6B1_RAT - Experimental evidence at protein level: Swiss-Prot protein existence level 1. Serine/threonine-protein kinase that acts downstream of mTOR signaling in response to growth factors and nutrients to promote cell proliferation, cell growth and cell cycle progression. Regulates protein synthesis through phosphorylation of EIF4B, RPS6 and EEF2K, and contributes to cell survival by repressing the pro-apoptotic function of BAD. Under conditions of nutrient depletion, the inactive form associates with the EIF3 translation initiation complex. Upon mitogenic stimulation, phosphorylation by th
   2405..2539    +  polyA_signal   SV40 poly(A) signal: SV40 polyadenylation signal
   2608..2965    +  promoter       SV40 promoter: SV40 enhancer and early promoter
   2984..3138    +  CDS            lacZα (fragment): LacZα fragment of β-galactosidase; lacZ fragment
   3144..3195    -  misc_feature   bom (fragment): basis of mobility region from pBR322
   3214..3594    +  rep_origin     M13 ori (sequence partly withheld): M13 bacteriophage origin of replication; arrow indicates direction of (+) strand synthesis
   3670..3719    -  misc_feature   bom (fragment): basis of mobility region from pBR322
   3821..3856    -  CDS            rop (fragment): Rop protein, which maintains plasmids at low copy number; rop
   3951..4055    +  promoter       AmpR promoter: bla
   4056..4916    +  CDS            AmpR: β-lactamase; bla; confers resistance to ampicillin, carbenicillin, and related antibiotics
   5087..5675    +  rep_origin     ori: high-copy-number ColE1/pMB1/pBR322/pUC origin of replication
   5858..5950    +  CDS            lacI (fragment): lac repressor; lacI; The lac repressor binds to the lac operator to inhibit transcription in E. coli. This inhibition can be relieved by adding lactose or isopropyl-β-D-thiogalactopyranoside (IPTG).
>Addgene plasmid #100509 | pRK5-FLAG-S6K1 | addgene full sequence | sequence record 197112 | Addgene NGS Result
TAATGTGAGTTAGCTCACTCATTAGGCACCCCAGGCTTTACACTTTATGCTTCCGGCTCGTATGTTGTGT
GGAATTGTGAGCGGATAACAATTTCACACAGGAAACAGCTATGACATGATTACGAATTAATTCGAGCTCG
CCCGACATTGATTATTGACTAGTTATTAATAGTAATCAATTACGGGGTCATTAGTTCATAGCCCATATAT
GGAGTTCCGCGTTACATAACTTACGGTAAATGGCCCGCCTGGCTGACCGCCCAACGACCCCCGCCCATTG
ACGTCAATAATGACGTATGTTCCCATAGTAACGCCAATAGGGACTTTCCATTGACGTCAATGGGTGGAGT
ATTTACGGTAAACTGCCCACTTGGCAGTACATCAAGTGTATCATATGCCAAGTACGCCCCCTATTGACGT
CAATGACGGTAAATGGCCCGCCTGGCATTATGCCCAGTACATGACCTTATGGGACTTTCCTACTTGGCAG
TACATCTACGTATTAGTCATCGCTATTACCATGGTGATGCGGTTTTGGCAGTACATCAATGGGCGTGGAT
AGCGGTTTGACTCACGGGGATTTCCAAGTCTCCACCCCATTGACGTCAATGGGAGTTTGTTTTGGCACCA
AAATCAACGGGACTTTCCAAAATGTCGTAACAACTCCGCCCCATTGACGCAAATGGGCGGTAGGCGTGTA
CGGTGGGAGGTCTATATAAGCAGAGCTCTCTGGCTAACTAGAGAACCCACTGCTTACTGGCTTATCGAAA
TTAATACGACTCACTATAGGGAGACCCAAGCTGCCACCATGGACTACAAGGACGACGATGACAAGGGACC
TAAGCTTCTGCAGGTCGACTCTAGAGGATCCGCAGGAGTGTTTGACATAGACCTGGACCAGCCAGAGGAT
GCAGGCTCTGAGGATGAGCTGGAGGAGGGGGGTCAGTTAAATGAAAGCATGGACCATGGGGGAGTTGGAC
CATATGAACTTGGCATGGAACATTGTGAGAAATTTGAAATCTCAGAAACTAGTGTGAACAGAGGGCCAGA
AAAAATCAGACCAGAATGTTTTGAGCTACTTCGGGTACTTGGTAAAGGGGGCTATGGAAAGGTTTTTCAA
GTACGAAAAGTAACAGGAGCAAATACTGGGAAGATATTTGCCATGAAGGTGCTTAAAAAGGCAATGATAG
TAAGAAATGCTAAAGATACAGCTCATACAAAAGCAGAGCGGAATATTCTGGAGGAAGTAAAGCATCCCTT
CATCGTGGATTTAATTTATGCCTTTCAGACCGGTGGAAAACTCTACCTCATCCTTGAGTATCTCAGTGGA
GGAGAACTATTTATGCAGTTAGAAAGAGAGGGGATATTCATGGAAGATACAGCTTGCTTTTACTTGGCTG
AAATCTCCATGGCTTTGGGGCATTTACATCAAAAAGGGATCATCTACAGAGACCTGAAGCCGGAGAACAT
CATGCTTAATCACCAAGGTCACGTGAAGCTGACAGACTTTGGACTATGCAAAGAATCTATTCATGATGGA
ACAGTCACGCACACATTTTGTGGAACAATAGAATACATGGCCCCTGAAATCTTGATGAGAAGCGGCCACA
ACCGTGCTGTGGATTGGTGGAGTTTGGGAGCATTAATGTATGACATGCTGACTGGAGCACCTCCATTCAC
TGGGGAGAATAGAAAGAAAACAATTGACAAAATCCTCAAATGTAAACTTAATTTGCCTCCCTACCTCACA
CAAGAAGCTCGAGATCTGCTTAAAAAGCTGCTGAAAAGAAATGCTGCTTCTCGTCTTGGAGCTGGCCCTG
GGGATGCTGGAGAAGTCCAAGCGCATCCATTTTTTAGACACATTAACTGGGAAGAGCTTTTGGCTCGGAA
GGTGGAGCCCCCCTTTAAGCCTCTGTTGCAATCTGAAGAGGATGTGAGTCAGTTTGATTCAAAGTTTACT
CGTCAGACACCTGTTGACAGCCCCGATGACTCAACTCTCAGTGAAAGTGCCAACCAGGTCTTTCTGGGTT
TTACATATGTGGCTCCATCTGTACTTGAAAGTGTGAAAGAAAAGTTTTCTTTTGAACCAAAAATCCGATC
GCCTCGAAGATTTATTGGTAGCCCACGAACGCCTGTCAGCCCAGTCAAATTCTCTCCTGGGGATTTCTGG
GGACGAGGTGCTTCAGCCAGCACAGCAAATCCTCAGACACCTGTGGAATACCCAATGGAAACAAGTGGAA
TAGAGCAGATGGATGTGACAACGAGCGGGGAAGCTTCAGCGCCACTTCCAATCCGACAGCCCAACTCTGG
GCCATACAAAAAACAAGCTTTTCCTATGATCTCCAAACGGCCAGAGCACCTGCGTATGAATCTATGAGAA
TTCAATCGATGGCCGCCATGGCCCAACTTGTTTATTGCAGCTTATAATGGTTACAAATAAAGCAATAGCA
TCACAAATTTCACAAATAAAGCATTTTTTTCACTGCATTCTAGTTGTGGTTTGTCCAAACTCATCAATGT
ATCTTATCATGTCTGGATCGGGAATTAATTCGGCGCAGCACCATGGCCTGAAATAACCTCTGAAAGAGGA
ACTTGGTTAGGTACCTTCTGAGGCGGAAAGAACCAGCTGTGGAATGTGTGTCAGTTAGGGTGTGGAAAGT
CCCCAGGCTCCCCAGCAGGCAGAAGTATGCAAAGCATGCATCTCAATTAGTCAGCAACCAGGTGTGGAAA
GTCCCCAGGCTCCCCAGCAGGCAGAAGTATGCAAAGCATGCATCTCAATTAGTCAGCAACCATAGTCCCG
CCCCTAACTCCGCCCATCCCGCCCCTAACTCCGCCCAGTTCCGCCCATTCTCCGCCCCATGGCTGACTAA
TTTTTTTTATTTATGCAGAGGCCGAGGCCGCCTCGGCCTCTGAGCTATTCCAGAAGTAGTGAGGAGGCTT
TTTTGGAGGCCTAGGCTTTTGCAAAAAGCTGTTAACAGCTTGGCACTGGCCGTCGTTTTACAACGTCGTG
ACTGGGAAAACCCTGGCGTTACCCAACTTAATCGCCTTGCAGCACATCCCCCTTTCGCCAGCTGGCGTAA
TAGCGAAGAGGCCCGCACCGATCGCCCTTCCCAACAGTTGCGCAGCCTGAATGGCGAATGGCGCCTGATG
CGGTATTTTCTCCTTACGCATCTGTGCGGTATTTCACACCGCATA
[142 nt withheld, positions 3196-3337]
C
[141 nt withheld, positions 3339-3479]
CCTTTGACGTTGGAGTCCACGTTCTTT
[37 nt withheld, positions 3507-3543]
ACCCTATCTCGGGCTATTCTTTTGATTTATAAGGGATTTTGCCGATTTCGGCCTATTGGTTAAAAAATGA
GCTGATTTAACAAAAATTTAACGCGAATTTTAACAAAATATTAACGTTTACAATTTTATGGTGCACTCTC
AGTACAATCTGCTCTGATGCCGCATAGTTAAGCCAGCCCCGACACCCGCCAACACCCGCTGACGCGCCCT
GACGGGCTTGTCTGCTCCCGGCATCCGCTTACAGACAAGCTGTGACCGTCTCCGGGAGCTGCATGTGTCA
GAGGTTTTCACCGTCATCACCGAAACGCGCGAGACGAAAGGGCCTCGTGATACGCCTATTTTTATAGGTT
AATGTCATGATAATAATGGTTTCTTAGACGTCAGGTGGCACTTTTCGGGGAAATGTGCGCGGAACCCCTA
TTTGTTTATTTTTCTAAATACATTCAAATATGTATCCGCTCATGAGACAATAACCCTGATAAATGCTTCA
ATAATATTGAAAAAGGAAGAGTATGAGTATTCAACATTTCCGTGTCGCCCTTATTCCCTTTTTTGCGGCA
TTTTGCCTTCCTGTTTTTGCTCACCCAGAAACGCTGGTGAAAGTAAAAGATGCTGAAGATCAGTTGGGTG
CACGAGTGGGTTACATCGAACTGGATCTCAACAGCGGTAAGATCCTTGAGAGTTTTCGCCCCGAAGAACG
TTTTCCAATGATGAGCACTTTTAAAGTTCTGCTATGTGGCGCGGTATTATCCCGTATTGACGCCGGGCAA
GAGCAACTCGGTCGCCGCATACACTATTCTCAGAATGACTTGGTTGAGTACTCACCAGTCACAGAAAAGC
ATCTTACGGATGGCATGACAGTAAGAGAATTATGCAGTGCTGCCATAACCATGAGTGATAACACTGCGGC
CAACTTACTTCTGACAACGATCGGAGGACCGAAGGAGCTAACCGCTTTTTTGCACAACATGGGGGATCAT
GTAACTCGCCTTGATCGTTGGGAACCGGAGCTGAATGAAGCCATACCAAACGACGAGCGTGACACCACGA
TGCCTGTAGCAATGGCAACAACGTTGCGCAAACTATTAACTGGCGAACTACTTACTCTAGCTTCCCGGCA
ACAATTAATAGACTGGATGGAGGCGGATAAAGTTGCAGGACCACTTCTGCGCTCGGCCCTTCCGGCTGGC
TGGTTTATTGCTGATAAATCTGGAGCCGGTGAGCGTGGGTCTCGCGGTATCATTGCAGCACTGGGGCCAG
ATGGTAAGCCCTCCCGTATCGTAGTTATCTACACGACGGGGAGTCAGGCAACTATGGATGAACGAAATAG
ACAGATCGCTGAGATAGGTGCCTCACTGATTAAGCATTGGTAACTGTCAGACCAAGTTTACTCATATATA
CTTTAGATTGATTTAAAACTTCATTTTTAATTTAAAAGGATCTAGGTGAAGATCCTTTTTGATAATCTCA
TGACCAAAATCCCTTAACGTGAGTTTTCGTTCCACTGAGCGTCAGACCCCGTAGAAAAGATCAAAGGATC
TTCTTGAGATCCTTTTTTTCTGCGCGTAATCTGCTGCTTGCAAACAAAAAAACCACCGCTACCAGCGGTG
GTTTGTTTGCCGGATCAAGAGCTACCAACTCTTTTTCCGAAGGTAACTGGCTTCAGCAGAGCGCAGATAC
CAAATACTGTTCTTCTAGTGTAGCCGTAGTTAGGCCACCACTTCAAGAACTCTGTAGCACCGCCTACATA
CCTCGCTCTGCTAATCCTGTTACCAGTGGCTGCTGCCAGTGGCGATAAGTCGTGTCTTACCGGGTTGGAC
TCAAGACGATAGTTACCGGATAAGGCGCAGCGGTCGGGCTGAACGGGGGGTTCGTGCACACAGCCCAGCT
TGGAGCGAACGACCTACACCGAACTGAGATACCTACAGCGTGAGCTATGAGAAAGCGCCACGCTTCCCGA
AGGGAGAAAGGCGGACAGGTATCCGGTAAGCGGCAGGGTCGGAACAGGAGAGCGCACGAGGGAGCTTCCA
GGGGGAAACGCCTGGTATCTTTATAGTCCTGTCGGGTTTCGCCACCTCTGACTTGAGCGTCGATTTTTGT
GATGCTCGTCAGGGGGGCGGAGCCTATGGAAAAACGCCAGCAACGCGGCCTTTTTACGGTTCCTGGCCTT
TTGCTGGCCTTTTGCTCACATGTTCTTTCCTGCGTTATCCCCTGATTCTGTGGATAACCGTATTACCGCC
TTTGAGTGAGCTGATACCGCTCGCCGCAGCCGAACGACCGAGCGCAGCGAGTCAGTGAGCGAGGAAGCGG
AAGAGCGCCCAATACGCAAACCGCCTCTCCCCGCGCGTTGGCCGATTCATTAATGCAGCTGGCACGACAG
GTTTCCCGACTGGAAAGCGGGCAGTGAGCGCAACGCAAT
